LOCUS       Exported 820 bp ds-DNA linear SYN 15-JUN-2021
DEFINITION  synthetic linear DNA
ACCESSION   .
VERSION     .
KEYWORDS    Vh-HA-2xFRB
SOURCE      synthetic DNA construct
  ORGANISM  synthetic DNA construct
REFERENCE   1 (bases 1 to 820)
  AUTHORS   Czlapinski JL, Schelle MW, Miller LW, Laughlin ST, Kohler JJ,
            Cornish VW, Bertozzi CR
  TITLE     Conditional glycosylation in eukaryotic cells using a biocompatible
            chemical inducer of dimerization.
  JOURNAL   J Am Chem Soc. 2008 Oct 8. 130(40):13186-7.
  PUBMED    18788807
REFERENCE   2 (bases 1 to 820)
  AUTHORS   .
  TITLE     Direct Submission
  JOURNAL   Exported Jun 15, 2021 from SnapGene Server 1.1.58
            http://www.snapgene.com
FEATURES             Location/Qualifiers
     source          1..820
                     /organism="synthetic DNA construct"
                     /mol_type="other DNA"
     CDS             complement(94..372)
                     /codon_start=1
                     /product="FKBP-rapamycin binding domain of human FRAP"
                     /label=FRB
                     /translation="ILWHEMWHEGLEEASRLYFGERNVKGMFEVLEPLHAMMERGPQTL
                     KETSFNQAYGRDLMEAQEWCRKYMKSGNVKDLTQAWDLYYHVFRRISK"
     CDS             complement(379..657)
                     /codon_start=1
                     /product="T2098L mutant of FKBP-rapamycin binding domain of
                     human FRAP"
                     /label=FRB*
                     /note="binds synthetic ligands such as AP21967"
                     /translation="ILWHEMWHEGLEEASRLYFGERNVKGMFEVLEPLHAMMERGPQTL
                     KETSFNQAYGRDLMEAQEWCRKYMKSGNVKDLLQAWDLYYHVFRRISK"
     CDS             complement(658..684)
                     /codon_start=1
                     /product="HA (human influenza hemagglutinin) epitope tag"
                     /label=HA
                     /translation="YPYDVPDYA"
ORIGIN
        1 acgggcctct agactcgagc ggccgccact gtgctggata tctgcagaat tccaccacac
       61 tggactagtg gatccgagct cggtacctct agtctttgag attcgtcgga acacatgata
      121 atagaggtcc caggcttggg tgaggtcctt gacattccct gatttcatgt acttcctgca
      181 ccactcttgg gcctccatta aatctcgacc ataggcctga ttaaaggatg tttccttcag
      241 agtctggggg ccccgttcca tcatagcatg caagggctcc agcacctcaa acatgccttt
      301 cacgttcctt tccccaaagt acaaacgaga tgcctcttcc aggccttcat gccacatctc
      361 atgccagagg attctagtct ttgagattcg tcggaacaca tgataataga ggtcccaggc
      421 ttggaggagg tccttgacat tccctgattt catgtacttc ctgcaccact cttgggcctc
      481 cattaaatct cgaccatagg cctgattaaa ggatgtttcc ttcagagtct gggggccccg
      541 ttccatcata gcatgcaagg gctccagcac ctcaaacatg cctttcacgt tcctttcccc
      601 aaagtacaaa cgagatgcct cttccaggcc ttcatgccac atctcatgcc agaggattgc
      661 gtagtctggt acgtcgtacg gatatctaga ctcgaggtcg acctgcagtt ggacctggga
      721 gtgcgcgcct gtggagagaa aggcaaagtg gatgtcattg tcacccatat atatgtccag
      781 acctcaagcc tgctactgtt aaccccttac ctgtagctgt
//
