[The description below was written by a language model from this plasmid's Addgene catalogue record and the feature table of its GenBank file.]
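Description:
Vh-HA-2xFRB is a mammalian expression plasmid built on the pcDNA3.1(+) backbone. It is maintained as a high-copy plasmid in E. coli under ampicillin selection, and it carries a neomycin resistance marker so that transfected mammalian cells can be selected with G418. The record does not list the promoter or polyadenylation signal explicitly. However, the CMV-forward and BGH-reverse sequencing primers fit the standard pcDNA3.1 arrangement, in which the insert sits between the CMV promoter and the bovine growth hormone terminator.

The insert of about 795 bp was cloned between NdeI and KpnI sites. It encodes a murine immunoglobulin VH chain signal peptide, then an HA epitope tag, then two tandem copies of FRB, the FKBP-rapamycin binding domain of human mTOR (FRAP). The signal peptide should direct the fusion protein into the secretory pathway, and the HA tag allows immunodetection. One FRB copy is wild type. The other carries the T2098L substitution, which the annotation notes allows binding of synthetic rapamycin analogues such as AP21967. FRB domains associate with FKBP-fused partners only when a bridging ligand is present, so this construct supplies one half of a chemically induced dimerization system. The associated publication concerns conditional control of glycosylation in eukaryotic cells with a biocompatible dimerizer, but the record does not describe the partner constructs.

The available sequence file is a partial 820 bp read, not the full plasmid. It annotates only the HA tag, the T2098L FRB and the wild-type FRB, all on the complementary strand, with the mutant copy immediately following the HA tag. Neither the signal peptide nor any backbone element is annotated in it.
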