Addgene plasmid #20224: Vh-HA-2xFRB
Depositing lab: Carolyn Bertozzi. Depositing organization: University of California, Berkeley. Publication: Conditional glycosylation in eukaryotic cells using a biocompatible chemical inducer of dimerization. Czlapinski JL, Schelle MW, Miller LW, Laughlin ST, Kohler JJ, Cornish VW, Bertozzi CR. J Am Chem Soc. 2008 Oct 8. 130(40):13186-7. 10.1021/ja8037728 PubMed 18788807.
Backbone
  Vector backbone: pcDNA3.1(+)
  Backbone manufacturer: Invitrogen
  Backbone size w/o insert (bp): 5400
  Vector type: Mammalian Expression
  Selectable markers: Neomycin (select with G418)
Growth in bacteria
  Bacterial resistance: Ampicillin, 100 μg/mL
  Growth temperature: 37°C
  Growth strain: DH5alpha
  Copy number: High Copy
Gene/Insert
  Gene/Insert name: 2xFRB (alt name: mTOR domain)
  Species: H. sapiens (human)
  Insert size (bp): 795
  Mutation: One copy of FRB has a T2098L mutation
  Entrez Gene: MTOR (a.k.a. FRAP, FRAP1, FRAP2, RAFT1, RAPT1, SKS)
  Tag / fusion protein: Vh (N terminal on insert); HA (N terminal on insert)
  Cloning method: Restriction Enzyme; 5′ cloning site NdeI (not destroyed); 3′ cloning site KpnI (not destroyed)
  Sequencing primers: 5′ CMV-F; 3′ BGH reverse
Terms and licenses: Academic/Nonprofit Terms; Industry Terms: Not Available to Industry
Depositor comments: murine VH chain signal peptide followed by a HA tag and two repeats of FRB
How to cite: Vh-HA-2xFRB was a gift from Carolyn Bertozzi (Addgene plasmid # 20224 ; http://n2t.net/addgene:20224 ; RRID:Addgene_20224)
